Addgene plasmid #85445: Fireworks GFP[PTC-] (AVA2598)
Purpose: Expresses TEV protease and tandemly-repeated GFP fluorescent proteins to amplify the fluorescence signal produced by a single transcription unit of a beta-globin reporter.
Depositing lab: Joan Steitz. Depositing organization: Yale University. Publication: Fluorescence Amplification Method for Forward Genetic Discovery of Factors in Human mRNA Degradation. Alexandrov A, Shu MD, Steitz JA. Mol Cell. 2017 Jan 5;65(1):191-201. doi: 10.1016/j.molcel.2016.11.032. Epub 2016 Dec 22. PubMed 28017590.
Backbone
  Vector backbone: 2073 nt of YCplac33
  Backbone size w/o insert (bp): 2073
  Total vector size (bp): 11448
  Vector type: Mammalian Expression ; minimal backbone fragment for low-copy bacterial propagation
  Selectable markers: Puromycin
Growth in bacteria
  Bacterial resistance: Ampicillin, 100 μg/mL
  Growth temperature: 37°C
  Growth strain: DH5alpha
  Copy number: Low Copy
Gene/Insert
  Gene/Insert name: tDNA1 EF1alfa-5xEGFP-TEVprotease-PEST-beta-globin(dI1)-BGH polyA tDNA2 FRT-PEST-TEVsite-PuromycinR
  Insert size (bp): 9369
  Cloning method: Restriction Enzyme; 5′ cloning site MluI (destroyed during cloning); 3′ cloning site SalI (not destroyed)
  Sequencing primers: 5′ 5'- GTGAGTTAGCTCACTCATTAGGCACCC-3'; 3′ 5'- GTT CCG CGC ACA TTT CCC -3'
Terms and licenses: Academic/Nonprofit Terms; Industry Terms: Not Available to Industry
How to cite: Fireworks GFP[PTC-] (AVA2598) was a gift from Joan Steitz (Addgene plasmid # 85445 ; http://n2t.net/addgene:85445 ; RRID:Addgene_85445)
