[The description below was written by a language model from this plasmid's Addgene catalogue record and pLannotate feature annotations shown in this document.]
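Description:
Fireworks GFP[PTC-] (AVA2598) is an approximately 11.4 kb mammalian expression plasmid built on a minimal 2,073 nt fragment of YCplac33 that retains only what is needed for bacterial propagation: a ColE1/pMB1-type origin and the ampicillin resistance gene with its bla promoter. The catalogue lists it as low copy in E. coli, although the automated annotation labels the origin generically as a high-copy pUC-family type. Small remnants of lacI, a CAP binding site, tet and SV40 promoter pieces and a partial f1 ori are annotated but appear to be cloning leftovers.

The 9.4 kb insert is a single transcription unit driven by the human EF-1α core promoter with its intron A. It encodes five tandem EGFP copies, then TEV protease, a PEST degron (annotated as a d1EGFP fragment, i.e. the mouse ornithine decarboxylase destabilising sequence), and human β-globin coding sequence lacking intron 1 but keeping a truncated downstream intron, ending in β-globin and bGH polyadenylation signals. According to the stated purpose, co-expressing TEV protease with the repeated GFPs amplifies the fluorescence from one β-globin reporter transcript; presumably the protease releases individual fluorescent proteins from the polyprotein, though cleavage sites between the repeats are not annotated. The insert name places tDNA elements on either side of this unit, which the feature table does not resolve.

Downstream lies an FRT site followed by a promoterless PEST-TEV site-puromycin N-acetyltransferase cassette with a bGH poly(A), an arrangement suited to FLP-mediated integration at a genomic FRT locus with puromycin selection. The "PTC-" name indicates the version without a premature termination codon, suggesting use as a control alongside a PTC-containing reporter in fluorescence-based genetic screens for human mRNA degradation factors.
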