Features (pLannotate 1.2.2; 27 found; start..end, strand, type, name):
    127..715     +  rep_origin     ori: high-copy-number ColE1/pMB1/pBR322/pUC origin of replication
    898..990     +  CDS            lacI (fragment): lac repressor; lacI; The lac repressor binds to the lac operator to inhibit transcription in E. coli. This inhibition can be relieved by adding lactose or isopropyl-β-D-thiogalactopyranoside (IPTG).
   1003..1024    +  protein_bind   CAP binding site: CAP binding activates transcription in the presence of cAMP. E. coli catabolite activator protein
   1187..1212    +  promoter       tet promoter (fragment): E. coli promoter for tetracycline efflux protein gene
   1481..1692    +  promoter       EF-1α core promoter: core promoter for human elongation factor EF-1α
   1693..2635    +  intron         EF-1α intron A: intron upstream of the start codon of human EF-1α
   2700..3416    +  CDS            EGFP: EGFP is a basic (constitutively fluorescent) green fluorescent protein published in 1996, derived from Aequorea victoria. It is reported to be a rapidly-maturing weak dimer with moderate acid sensitivity.
   3450..4166    +  CDS            EGFP: EGFP is a basic (constitutively fluorescent) green fluorescent protein published in 1996, derived from Aequorea victoria. It is reported to be a rapidly-maturing weak dimer with moderate acid sensitivity.
   4200..4916    +  CDS            EGFP: EGFP is a basic (constitutively fluorescent) green fluorescent protein published in 1996, derived from Aequorea victoria. It is reported to be a rapidly-maturing weak dimer with moderate acid sensitivity.
   4950..5666    +  CDS            EGFP: EGFP is a basic (constitutively fluorescent) green fluorescent protein published in 1996, derived from Aequorea victoria. It is reported to be a rapidly-maturing weak dimer with moderate acid sensitivity.
   5700..6416    +  CDS            EGFP: EGFP is a basic (constitutively fluorescent) green fluorescent protein published in 1996, derived from Aequorea victoria. It is reported to be a rapidly-maturing weak dimer with moderate acid sensitivity.
   6438..7145    +  CDS            TEV protease: tobacco etch virus protease (Kapust et al., 2001)
   7206..7325    +  CDS            d1EGFP (fragment): EGFP destabilized by fusion to a mutated version of residues 422-461 of mouse ornithine decarboxylase, giving an in vivo half-life of ~1 hour mammalian codon-optimized
   7329..7643    +  CDS            HBB (fragment): HBB_HUMAN - Experimental evidence at protein level: Swiss-Prot protein existence level 1. [Spinorphin]: functions as an endogenous inhibitor of enkephalin-degrading enzymes such as DPP3, and as a selective antagonist of the P2RX3 receptor which is involved in pain signaling, these properties implicate it as a regulator of pain and inflammation. From Homo sapiens (Human).
   7644..7732    +  intron         β-globin intron (fragment): internally truncated intron from human β-globin
   8103..8494    +  intron         β-globin intron (fragment): internally truncated intron from human β-globin
   8498..8620    +  CDS            HBB: HBB_COLGU - Experimental evidence at transcript level: Swiss-Prot protein existence level 2. Involved in oxygen transport from the lung to the various peripheral tissues. From Colobus guereza (Mantled guereza) (Eastern black-and-white colobus monkey).
   8630..8716    +  polyA_signal   β-globin poly(A) (fragment): human β-globin polyadenylation signal
   8736..8960    +  polyA_signal   bGH poly(A) signal: bovine growth hormone polyadenylation signal
   8964..8985    +  promoter       SV40 promoter (fragment): SV40 enhancer and early promoter
   9006..9240    +  rep_origin     f1 ori (fragment) (sequence partly withheld): f1 bacteriophage origin of replication; arrow indicates direction of (+) strand synthesis
   9353..9400    +  protein_bind   FRT: FLP-mediated recombination occurs in the 8-bp core sequence TCTAGAAA (Turan and Bode, 2011). FLP recombinase from the Saccharomyces cerevisiae 2μ plasmid
   9435..9554    +  CDS            d1EGFP (fragment): EGFP destabilized by fusion to a mutated version of residues 422-461 of mouse ornithine decarboxylase, giving an in vivo half-life of ~1 hour mammalian codon-optimized
   9576..10172   +  CDS            PuroR (fragment): puromycin N-acetyltransferase; pac from Streptomyces; confers resistance to puromycin
  10198..10405   +  polyA_signal   bGH poly(A) signal: bovine growth hormone polyadenylation signal
  10437..10541   +  promoter       AmpR promoter: bla
  10542..11402   +  CDS            AmpR: β-lactamase; bla; confers resistance to ampicillin, carbenicillin, and related antibiotics
>Addgene plasmid #85445 | Fireworks GFP[PTC-] (AVA2598) | addgene full sequence | sequence record 171491 | Addgene NGS Result
ACTTCATTTTTAATTTAAAAGGATCTAGGTGAAGATCCTTTTTGATAATCTCATGACCAAAATCCCTTAA
CGTGAGTTTTCGTTCCACTGAGCGTCAGACCCCGTAGAAAAGATCAAAGGATCTTCTTGAGATCCTTTTT
TTCTGCGCGTAATCTGCTGCTTGCAAACAAAAAAACCACCGCTACCAGCGGTGGTTTGTTTGCCGGATCA
AGAGCTACCAACTCTTTTTCCGAAGGTAACTGGCTTCAGCAGAGCGCAGATACCAAATACTGTTCTTCTA
GTGTAGCCGTAGTTAGGCCACCACTTCAAGAACTCTGTAGCACCGCCTACATACCTCGCTCTGCTAATCC
TGTTACCAGTGGCTGCTGCCAGTGGCGATAAGTCGTGTCTTACCGGGTTGGACTCAAGACGATAGTTACC
GGATAAGGCGCAGCGGTCGGGCTGAACGGGGGGTTCGTGCACACAGCCCAGCTTGGAGCGAACGACCTAC
ACCGAACTGAGATACCTACAGCGTGAGCTATGAGAAAGCGCCACGCTTCCCGAAGGGAGAAAGGCGGACA
GGTATCCGGTAAGCGGCAGGGTCGGAACAGGAGAGCGCACGAGGGAGCTTCCAGGGGGAAACGCCTGGTA
TCTTTATAGTCCTGTCGGGTTTCGCCACCTCTGACTTGAGCGTCGATTTTTGTGATGCTCGTCAGGGGGG
CGGAGCCTATGGAAAAACGCCAGCAACGCGGCCTTTTTACGGTTCCTGGCCTTTTGCTGGCCTTTTGCTC
ACATGTTCTTTCCTGCGTTATCCCCTGATTCTGTGGATAACCGTATTACCGCCTTTGAGTGAGCTGATAC
CGCTCGCCGCAGCCGAACGACCGAGCGCAGCGAGTCAGTGAGCGAGGAAGCGGAAGAGCGCCCAATACGC
AAACCGCCTCTCCCCGCGCGTTGGCCGATTCATTAATGCAGCTGGCACGACAGGTTTCCCGACTGGAAAG
CGGGCAGTGAGCGCAACGCAATTAATGTGAGTTAGCTCACTCATTAGGCACCCCAGGCACGCGAAGCGTT
GTTGGTTTGTAGTGCCCGGTTTCGAACCGGGGACCTTTCGCGTGTTAGGCGAACGTGATAACCACTACAC
TACGGAAACCAACGGTGCTAGACGCGTATTGTCTATTCTGACTCGGATCCGTACGAATTCTCATGTTTGA
CAGCTTATCATCGATTAGCTTTGGAGCTAAGCCAGCAATGGTAGAGGGAAGATTCTGCACGTCCCTTCCA
GGCGGCCTCCCCGTCACCACCCCCCCCAACCCGCCCCGACCGGAGCTGAGAGTAATTCATACAAAAGGAC
TCGCCCCTGCCTTGGGGAATCCCAGGGACCGTCGTTAAACTCCCACTAACGTAGAACCCAGAGATCGCTG
CGTTCCCGCCCCCTCACCCGCCCGCTCTCGTCATCACTGAGGTGGAGAAGAGCATGCGTGAGGCTCCGGT
GCCCGTCAGTGGGCAGAGCGCACATCGCCCACAGTCCCCGAGAAGTTGGGGGGAGGGGTCGGCAATTGAA
CCGGTGCCTAGAGAAAGTGGCGCGGGGTAAACTGGGAAAGTGATGTCGTGTACTGGCTCCGCCTTTTTCC
CGAGGGTGGGGGAGAACCGTATATAAGTGCAGTAGTCGCCGTGAACGTTCTTTTTCGCAACGGGTTTGCC
GCCAGAACACAGGTAAGTGCCGTGTGTGGTTCCCGCGGGCCTGGCCTCTTTACGGGTTATGGCCCTTGCG
TGCCTTGAATTACTTCCACGCCCCTGGCTGCAGTACGTGATTCTTGATCCCGAGCTTCGGGTTGGAAGTG
GGTGGGAGAGTTCGAGGCCTTGCGCTTAAGGAGCCCCTTCGCCTCGTGCTTGAGTTGAGGCCTGGCCTGG
GCGCTGGGGCCGCCGCGTGCGAATCTGGTGGCACCTTCGCGCCTGTCTCGCTGCTTTCGATAAGTCTCTA
GCCATTTAAAATTTTTGATGACCTGCTGCGACGCTTTTTTTCTGGCAAGATAGTCTTGTAAATGCGGGCC
AAGATCTGCACACTGGTATTTCGGTTTTTGGGGCCGCGGGCGGCGACGGGGCCCGTGCGTCCCAGCGCAC
ATGTTCGGCGAGGCGGGGCCTGCGAGCGCGGCCACCGAGAATCGGACGGGGGTAGTCTCAAGCTGGCCGG
CCTGCTCTGGTGCCTGGCCTCGCGCCGCCGTGTATCGCCCCGCCCTGGGCGGCAAGGCTGGCCCGGTCGG
CACCAGTTGCGTGAGCGGAAAGATGGCCGCTTCCCGGCCCTGCTGCAGGGAGCTCAAAATGGAGGACGCG
GCGCTCGGGAGAGCGGGCGGGTGAGTCACCCACACAAAGGAAAAGGGCCTTTCCGTCCTCAGCCGTCGCT
TCATGTGACTCCACGGAGTACCGGGCGCCGTCCAGGCACCTCGATTAGTTCTCGAGCTTTTGGAGTACGT
CGTCTTTAGGTTGGGGGGAGGGGTTTTATGCGATGGAGTTTCCCCACACTGAGTGGGTGGAGACTGAAGT
TAGGCCAGCTTGGCACTTGATGTAATTCTCCTTGGAATTTGCCCTTTTTGAGTTTGGATCTTGGTTCATT
CTCAAGCCTCAGACAGTGGTTCAAAGTTTTTTTCTTCCATTTCAGGTGTCGTGAAAACTCTAGCGTTTCC
GCTCTAGAACTAGTCCAGCTAGCGCTACCGGTCGCCACCATGGTGAGCAAGGGCGAGGAGCTGTTCACCG
GGGTGGTGCCCATCCTGGTCGAGCTGGACGGCGACGTAAACGGCCACAAGTTCAGCGTGTCCGGCGAGGG
CGAGGGCGATGCCACCTACGGCAAGCTGACCCTGAAGTTCATCTGCACCACCGGCAAGCTGCCCGTGCCC
TGGCCCACCCTCGTGACCACCCTGACCTACGGCGTGCAGTGCTTCAGCCGCTACCCCGACCACATGAAGC
AGCACGACTTCTTCAAGTCCGCCATGCCCGAAGGCTACGTCCAGGAGCGCACCATCTTCTTCAAGGACGA
CGGCAACTACAAGACCCGCGCCGAGGTGAAGTTCGAGGGCGACACCCTGGTGAACCGCATCGAGCTGAAG
GGCATCGACTTCAAGGAGGACGGCAACATCCTGGGGCACAAGCTGGAGTACAACTACAACAGCCACAACG
TCTATATCATGGCCGACAAGCAGAAGAACGGCATCAAGGTGAACTTCAAGATCCGCCACAACATCGAGGA
CGGCAGCGTGCAGCTCGCCGACCACTACCAGCAGAACACCCCCATCGGCGACGGCCCCGTGCTGCTGCCC
GACAACCACTACCTGAGCACCCAGTCCGCCCTGAGCAAAGACCCCAACGAGAAGCGCGATCACATGGTCC
TGCTGGAGTTCGTGACCGCCGCCGGGATCACTCTCGGCATGGACGAGCTGTACAAGGTCACTCCGTGTGA
AAACCTGTACTTCCAAGGTATGGTGAGCAAGGGCGAGGAGCTGTTCACCGGGGTGGTGCCCATCCTGGTC
GAGCTGGACGGCGACGTAAACGGCCACAAGTTCAGCGTGTCCGGCGAGGGCGAGGGCGATGCCACCTACG
GCAAGCTGACCCTGAAGTTCATCTGCACCACCGGCAAGCTGCCCGTGCCCTGGCCCACCCTCGTGACCAC
CCTGACCTACGGCGTGCAGTGCTTCAGCCGCTACCCCGACCACATGAAGCAGCACGACTTCTTCAAGTCC
GCCATGCCCGAAGGCTACGTCCAGGAGCGCACCATCTTCTTCAAGGACGACGGCAACTACAAGACCCGCG
CCGAGGTGAAGTTCGAGGGCGACACCCTGGTGAACCGCATCGAGCTGAAGGGCATCGACTTCAAGGAGGA
CGGCAACATCCTGGGGCACAAGCTGGAGTACAACTACAACAGCCACAACGTCTATATCATGGCCGACAAG
CAGAAGAACGGCATCAAGGTGAACTTCAAGATCCGCCACAACATCGAGGACGGCAGCGTGCAGCTCGCCG
ACCACTACCAGCAGAACACCCCCATCGGCGACGGCCCCGTGCTGCTGCCCGACAACCACTACCTGAGCAC
CCAGTCCGCCCTGAGCAAAGACCCCAACGAGAAGCGCGATCACATGGTCCTGCTGGAGTTCGTGACCGCC
GCCGGGATCACTCTCGGCATGGACGAGCTGTACAAGACCACTGCGTGCGAAAACCTGTACTTCCAAGGTA
TGGTGAGCAAGGGCGAGGAGCTGTTCACCGGGGTGGTGCCCATCCTGGTCGAGCTGGACGGCGACGTAAA
CGGCCACAAGTTCAGCGTGTCCGGCGAGGGCGAGGGCGATGCCACCTACGGCAAGCTGACCCTGAAGTTC
ATCTGCACCACCGGCAAGCTGCCCGTGCCCTGGCCCACCCTCGTGACCACCCTGACCTACGGCGTGCAGT
GCTTCAGCCGCTACCCCGACCACATGAAGCAGCACGACTTCTTCAAGTCCGCCATGCCCGAAGGCTACGT
CCAGGAGCGCACCATCTTCTTCAAGGACGACGGCAACTACAAGACCCGCGCCGAGGTGAAGTTCGAGGGC
GACACCCTGGTGAACCGCATCGAGCTGAAGGGCATCGACTTCAAGGAGGACGGCAACATCCTGGGGCACA
AGCTGGAGTACAACTACAACAGCCACAACGTCTATATCATGGCCGACAAGCAGAAGAACGGCATCAAGGT
GAACTTCAAGATCCGCCACAACATCGAGGACGGCAGCGTGCAGCTCGCCGACCACTACCAGCAGAACACC
CCCATCGGCGACGGCCCCGTGCTGCTGCCCGACAACCACTACCTGAGCACCCAGTCCGCCCTGAGCAAAG
ACCCCAACGAGAAGCGCGATCACATGGTCCTGCTGGAGTTCGTGACCGCCGCCGGGATCACTCTCGGCAT
GGACGAGCTGTACAAGGTCACTACGTGTGAAAACCTGTACTTCCAAGGTATGGTGAGCAAGGGCGAGGAG
CTGTTCACCGGGGTGGTGCCCATCCTGGTCGAGCTGGACGGCGACGTAAACGGCCACAAGTTCAGCGTGT
CCGGCGAGGGCGAGGGCGATGCCACCTACGGCAAGCTGACCCTGAAGTTCATCTGCACCACCGGCAAGCT
GCCCGTGCCCTGGCCCACCCTCGTGACCACCCTGACCTACGGCGTGCAGTGCTTCAGCCGCTACCCCGAC
CACATGAAGCAGCACGACTTCTTCAAGTCCGCCATGCCCGAAGGCTACGTCCAGGAGCGCACCATCTTCT
TCAAGGACGACGGCAACTACAAGACCCGCGCCGAGGTGAAGTTCGAGGGCGACACCCTGGTGAACCGCAT
CGAGCTGAAGGGCATCGACTTCAAGGAGGACGGCAACATCCTGGGGCACAAGCTGGAGTACAACTACAAC
AGCCACAACGTCTATATCATGGCCGACAAGCAGAAGAACGGCATCAAGGTGAACTTCAAGATCCGCCACA
ACATCGAGGACGGCAGCGTGCAGCTCGCCGACCACTACCAGCAGAACACCCCCATCGGCGACGGCCCCGT
GCTGCTGCCCGACAACCACTACCTGAGCACCCAGTCCGCCCTGAGCAAAGACCCCAACGAGAAGCGCGAT
CACATGGTCCTGCTGGAGTTCGTGACCGCCGCCGGGATCACTCTCGGCATGGACGAGCTGTACAAGACCA
CTTCGTGCGAAAACCTGTACTTCCAAGGTATGGTGAGCAAGGGCGAGGAGCTGTTCACCGGGGTGGTGCC
CATCCTGGTCGAGCTGGACGGCGACGTAAACGGCCACAAGTTCAGCGTGTCCGGCGAGGGCGAGGGCGAT
GCCACCTACGGCAAGCTGACCCTGAAGTTCATCTGCACCACCGGCAAGCTGCCCGTGCCCTGGCCCACCC
TCGTGACCACCCTGACCTACGGCGTGCAGTGCTTCAGCCGCTACCCCGACCACATGAAGCAGCACGACTT
CTTCAAGTCCGCCATGCCCGAAGGCTACGTCCAGGAGCGCACCATCTTCTTCAAGGACGACGGCAACTAC
AAGACCCGCGCCGAGGTGAAGTTCGAGGGCGACACCCTGGTGAACCGCATCGAGCTGAAGGGCATCGACT
TCAAGGAGGACGGCAACATCCTGGGGCACAAGCTGGAGTACAACTACAACAGCCACAACGTCTATATCAT
GGCCGACAAGCAGAAGAACGGCATCAAGGTGAACTTCAAGATCCGCCACAACATCGAGGACGGCAGCGTG
CAGCTCGCCGACCACTACCAGCAGAACACCCCCATCGGCGACGGCCCCGTGCTGCTGCCCGACAACCACT
ACCTGAGCACCCAGTCCGCCCTGAGCAAAGACCCCAACGAGAAGCGCGATCACATGGTCCTGCTGGAGTT
CGTGACCGCCGCCGGGATCACTCTCGGCATGGACGAGCTGTACAAGGAAAACCTGTACTTCCAAAGTGGA
GAAAGCTTGTTTAAGGGACCACGTGATTACAACCCGATATCGAGCACCATTTGTCATTTGACGAATGAAT
CTGATGGGCACACAACATCGTTGTATGGTATTGGATTTGGTCCCTTCATCATTACAAACAAGCACTTGTT
TAGAAGAAATAATGGAACACTGTTGGTCCAATCACTACATGGTGTATTCAAGGTCAAGAACACCACGACT
TTGCAACAACACCTCATTGATGGGAGGGACATGATAATTATTCGCATGCCTAAGGATTTCCCACCATTTC
CTCAAAAGCTGAAATTTAGAGAGCCACAAAGGGAAGAGCGCATATGTCTTGTGACAACCAACTTCCAAAC
TAAGAGCATGTCTAGCATGGTGTCAGACACTAGTTGCACATTCCCTTCATCTGATGGCATATTCTGGAAG
CATTGGATTCAAACCAAGGATGGGCAGTGTGGCAGTCCATTAGTATCAACTAGAGATGGGTTCATTGTTG
GTATACACTCAGCATCGAATTTCACCAACACAAACAATTATTTCACAAGCGTGCCGAAAAACTTCATGGA
ATTGTTGACAAATCAGGAGGCGCAGCAGTGGGTTAGTGGTTGGCGATTAAATGCTGACTCAGTATTGTGG
GGGGGCCATAAAGTTTTCATGAGCAAACCTGAAGAGCCTTTTCAGCCAGTTAAGGAAGCGACTCAACTCA
TGAATGAATTGGTGTACTCGCAAGAAAACCTGTACTTCCAAAGTATGCATAGATCACGAGATATCAGCCA
TGGCTTCCCGCCGGCGGTGGCGGCGCAGGATGATGGCACGCTGCCCATGTCTTGTGCCCAGGAGAGCGGG
ATGGACCGTCACCCTGCAGCCTGTGCTTCTGCTAGGATCAATGTGGAGCTCGTGCACCTGACTCCTGAGG
AGAAGTCTGCCGTTACTGCCCTGTGGGGCAAGGTGAACGTGGATGAAGTTGGTGGTGAGGCCCTGGGCAG
GCTGCTGGTGGTCTACCCTTGGACCCAGAGGTTCTTTGAGTCCTTTGGGGATCTGTCCACTCCTGATGCT
GTTATGGGCAACCCTAAGGTGAAGGCTCATGGCAAGAAAGTGCTCGGTGCCTTTAGTGATGGCCTGGCTC
ACCTGGACAACCTCAAGGGCACCTTTGCCACACTGAGTGAGCTGCACTGTGACAAGCTGCACGTGGATCC
TGAGAACTTCAGGGTGAGTCTATGGGACCCTTGATGTTTTCTTTCCCCTTCTTTTCTATGGTTAAGTTCA
TGTCATAGGAAGGGGATAAGTAACAGGGTACAGTTTAGAATGGGAAACAGACGAATGATTGCATCAGTGT
GGAAGTCTCAGGATCGTTTTAGTTTCTTTTATTTGCTGTTCATAACAATTGTTTTCTTTTGTTTAATTCT
TGCTTTCTTTTTTTTTCTTCTCCGCAATTTTTACTATTATACTTAATGCCTTAACATTGTGTATAACAAA
AGGAAATATCTCTGAGATACATTAAGTAACTTAAAAAAAAAACTTTACACAGTCTGCCTAGTACATTACT
ATTTGGAATATATGTGTGCTTATTTGCATATTCATAATCTCCCTACTTTATTTTCTTTTATTTTTAATTG
ATACATAATCATTATACATATTTATGGGTTAAAGTGTAATGTTTTAATATGTGTACACATATTGACCAAA
TCAGGGTAATTTTGCATTTGTAATTTTAAAAAATGCTTTCTTCTTTTAATATACTTTTTTGTTTATCTTA
TTTCTAATACTTTCCCTAATCTCTTTCTTTCAGGGCAATAATGATACAATGTATCATGCCTCTTTGCACC
ATTCTAAAGAATAACAGTGATAATTTCTGGGTTAAGGCAATAGCAATATTTCTGCATATAAATATTTCTG
CATATAAATTGTAACTGATGTAAGAGGTTTCATATTGCTAATAGCAGCTACAATCCAGCTACCATTCTGC
TTTTATTTTATGGTTGGGATAAGGCTGGATTATTCTGAGTCCAAGCTAGGCCCTTTTGCTAATCATGTTC
ATACCTCTTATCTTCCTCCCACAGCTCCTGGGCAACGTGCTGGTCTGTGTGCTGGCCCATCACTTTGGCA
AAGAATTCACCCCACCAGTGCAGGCTGCCTATCAGAAAGTGGTGGCTGGTGTGGCTAATGCCCTGGCCCA
CAAGTATCACTAAGCGGCCGCTCGCTTTCTTGCTGTCCAATTTCTATTAAAGGTTCCTTTGTTCCCTAAG
TCCAACTACTAAACTGGGGGATATTATGAAGGGCCTCGAGGCTGATCAGCCTCGACTGTGCCTTCTAGTT
GCCAGCCATCTGTTGTTTGCCCCTCCCCCGTGCCTTCCTTGACCCTGGAAGGTGCCACTCCCACTGTCCT
TTCCTAATAAAATGAGGAAATTGCATCGCATTGTCTGAGTAGGTGTCATTCTATTCTGGGGGGTGGGGTG
GGGCAGGACAGCAAGGGGGAGGATTGGGAAGACAATAGCAGGCATGCTGGGGATGCGGTGGGCTCTATGG
CTTCTGAGGCGGAAAGAACCAGCTGGGGCTCTAGGGGGTATCCCC
[124 nt withheld, positions 9006-9129]
C
[91 nt withheld, positions 9131-9221]
AGGGTGATGGTTCACGTAGGTACGCTAGCACCGTTGGTTTCCGTAGTGTAGTGGTTATCACGTTCGCCTA
ACACGCGAAAGGTCCCCGGTTCGAAACCGGGCACTACAAACCAACAACGCTGGTACCCCTAGAAGTTCCT
ATTCCGAAGTTCCTATTCTCTAGAAAGTATAGGAACTTCCTTGGCCAAAAAGCCTGAAAGATCACGAGAT
ATCAGCCATGGCTTCCCGCCGGCGGTGGCGGCGCAGGATGATGGCACGCTGCCCACGTCTTGTGCCCAGG
AGAGCGGGACGGACCGTCACCCTGCAGCCTGTGCTTCTGCTAGGATCAATGTGGAAAACCTGTACTTCCA
AGGTACCGAGTACAAGCCCACGGTGCGCCTCGCCACCCGCGACGACGTCCCCAGGGCCGTCCGCACCCTC
GCCGCCGCGTTCGCCGACTACCCCGCCACGCGCCACACCGTCGATCCGGACCGCCACATCGAGCGGGTCA
CCGAGCTGCAAGAACTCTTCCTCACGCGCGTCGGGCTCGACATCGGCAAGGTGTGGGTCGCGGACGACGG
CGCCGCGGTGGCGGTCTGGACCACGCCGGAGAGCGTCGAAGCGGGGGCGGTGTTCGCCGAGATCGGCCCG
CGCATGGCCGAGTTGAGCGGTTCCCGGCTGGCCGCGCAGCAACAGATGGAAGGCCTCCTGGCGCCGCACC
GGCCCAAGGAGCCCGCGTGGTTCCTGGCCACCGTCGGCGTCTCGCCCGACCACCAGGGCAAGGGTCTGGG
CAGCGCCGTCGTGCTCCCCGGAGTGGAGGCGGCCGAGCGCGCCGGGGTGCCCGCCTTCCTGGAGACCTCC
GCGCCCCGCAACCTCCCCTTCTACGAGCGGCTCGGCTTCACCGTCACCGCCGACGTCGAGGTGCCCGAAG
GACCGCGCACCTGGTGCATGACCCGCAAGCCCGGTGCCTGAGGTACCGCTCGCTGATCAGCCTCGACTGT
GCCTTCTAGTTGCCAGCCATCTGTTGTTTGCCCCTCCCCCGTGCCTTCCTTGACCCTGGAAGGTGCCACT
CCCACTGTCCTTTCCTAATAAAATGAGGAAATTGCATCGCATTGTCTGAGTAGGTGTCATTCTATTCTGG
GGGGTGGGGTGGGGCAGGACAGCAAGGGGGAGGATTGGGAAGACAATAGCAGGCATGCTGGGGAGTCGAC
AGGTGGCACTTTTCGGGGAAATGTGCGCGGAACCCCTATTTGTTTATTTTTCTAAATACATTCAAATATG
TATCCGCTCATGAGACAATAACCCTGATAAATGCTTCAATAATATTGAAAAAGGAAGAGTATGAGTATTC
AACATTTCCGTGTCGCCCTTATTCCCTTTTTTGCGGCATTTTGCCTTCCTGTTTTTGCTCACCCAGAAAC
GCTGGTGAAAGTAAAAGATGCTGAAGATCAGTTGGGTGCACGAGTGGGTTACATCGAACTGGATCTCAAC
AGCGGTAAGATCCTTGAGAGTTTTCGCCCCGAAGAACGTTTTCCAATGATGAGCACTTTTAAAGTTCTGC
TATGTGGCGCGGTATTATCCCGTATTGACGCCGGGCAAGAGCAACTCGGTCGCCGCATACACTATTCTCA
GAATGACTTGGTTGAGTACTCACCAGTCACAGAAAAGCATCTTACGGATGGCATGACAGTAAGAGAATTA
TGCAGTGCTGCCATAACCATGAGTGATAACACTGCGGCCAACTTACTTCTGACAACGATCGGAGGACCGA
AGGAGCTAACCGCTTTTTTGCACAACATGGGGGATCATGTAACTCGCCTTGATCGTTGGGAACCGGAGCT
GAATGAAGCCATACCAAACGACGAGCGTGACACCACGATGCCTGTAGCAATGGCAACAACGTTGCGCAAA
CTATTAACTGGCGAACTACTTACTCTAGCTTCCCGGCAACAATTAATAGACTGGATGGAGGCGGATAAAG
TTGCAGGACCACTTCTGCGCTCGGCCCTTCCGGCTGGCTGGTTTATTGCTGATAAATCTGGAGCCGGTGA
GCGTGGGTCTCGCGGTATCATTGCAGCACTGGGGCCAGATGGTAAGCCCTCCCGTATCGTAGTTATCTAC
ACGACGGGGAGTCAGGCAACTATGGATGAACGAAATAGACAGATCGCTGAGATAGGTGCCTCACTGATTA
AGCATTGGTAACTGTCAGACCAAGTTTACTCATATATACTTTAGATTGATTTAAA
